Addgene plasmid #179512: XLone-BSD NFIL3
Purpose: Tunable and temporal expression control of NFIL3
Depositing lab: Xiaoping Bao. Depositing organization: Purdue University. Publication: Temporal Expression of Transcription Factor ID2 Improves Natural Killer Cell Differentiation from Human Pluripotent Stem Cells. Jung J, Chang Y, Jin G, Lian X, Bao X. ACS Synth Biol. 2022 May 24. doi: 10.1021/acssynbio.2c00017. PubMed 35608547.
Backbone
  Vector backbone: Addgene # 96930
  Backbone size w/o insert (bp): 5549
  Total vector size (bp): 6995
  Vector type: Mammalian Expression, Synthetic Biology
  Selectable markers: Blasticidin
Growth in bacteria
  Bacterial resistance: Ampicillin, 100 μg/mL
  Growth temperature: 37°C
  Growth strain: NEB Stable
  Copy number: High Copy
Gene/Insert
  Gene/Insert name: NFIL3 (alt names: E4BP4; IL3BP1; NF-IL3AA)
  Species: H. sapiens (human)
  Insert size (bp): 1389
  Entrez Gene: NFIL3 (a.k.a. E4BP4, IL3BP1, NF-IL3A, NFIL3A)
  Promoter: TRE3GS Promoter
  Cloning method: Restriction Enzyme; 5′ cloning site KpnI (not destroyed); 3′ cloning site SpeI (not destroyed)
  Sequencing primers: 5′ gcgcctataaaagagtgctga; 3′ cgcctgtcttaggttggagt
Resource information
  A portion of this plasmid was derived from a plasmid made by: Human NFIL3 was cloned from Addgene plasmid #82985, a gift from Jesse Boehm Lab.
Terms and licenses: Academic/Nonprofit Terms; Industry Terms: Not Available to Industry
How to cite: XLone-BSD NFIL3 was a gift from Xiaoping Bao (Addgene plasmid # 179512 ; http://n2t.net/addgene:179512 ; RRID:Addgene_179512)
