[The description below was written by a language model from this plasmid's Addgene catalogue record and pLannotate feature annotations shown in this document.]
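Description:
XLone-BSD NFIL3 is a 6,995 bp mammalian expression plasmid from the synthetic-biology XLone series, built to give doxycycline-inducible, dose- and time-controllable expression of the human transcription factor NFIL3 (also known as E4BP4 or IL3BP1). It is an all-in-one Tet-On design in which the regulator and the responsive cassette sit on the same plasmid in divergent orientation. On one strand, the third-generation TRE3GS promoter drives the roughly 1.4 kb NFIL3 coding sequence, which was inserted between retained KpnI and SpeI sites and is followed by an SV40 polyadenylation signal. On the opposite strand, an EF-1α core promoter drives a reverse tetracycline transactivator, annotated as an rtTA3-like protein with VP16-derived minimal activation domains. The blasticidin S deaminase gene and a second SV40 poly(A) signal lie downstream of it. The feature table does not annotate the element linking the transactivator and BSD, so the record does not show how the two are co-expressed. In the presence of doxycycline the constitutively produced transactivator binds TRE3GS and switches on NFIL3, while blasticidin selects for cells carrying the cassette.

In bacteria the plasmid is maintained at high copy through a ColE1/pUC-type origin and selected with ampicillin via β-lactamase. The short lacZα, lacI, rop and bom fragments and the lac promoter/operator are cloning-vector remnants. No transposon or viral repeats are annotated, so the record does not establish a route of genomic integration. The associated publication concerns temporal transcription factor expression during natural killer cell differentiation from human pluripotent stem cells, which suggests use of this construct for timed NFIL3 induction in that setting.
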