Features (pLannotate 1.2.2; 19 found; start..end, strand, type, name):
   1295..1429    -  polyA_signal   SV40 poly(A) signal: SV40 polyadenylation signal
   1746..1903    +  CDS            lacZα (fragment): LacZα fragment of β-galactosidase; lacZ fragment
   1909..2008    -  misc_feature   bom (fragment): basis of mobility region from pBR322
   2110..2145    -  CDS            rop (fragment): Rop protein, which maintains plasmids at low copy number; rop
   2240..2344    +  promoter       AmpR promoter: bla
   2345..3205    +  CDS            AmpR: β-lactamase; bla; confers resistance to ampicillin, carbenicillin, and related antibiotics
   3376..3964    +  rep_origin     ori: high-copy-number ColE1/pMB1/pBR322/pUC origin of replication
   4147..4239    +  CDS            lacI (fragment): lac repressor; lacI; The lac repressor binds to the lac operator to inhibit transcription in E. coli. This inhibition can be relieved by adding lactose or isopropyl-β-D-thiogalactopyranoside (IPTG).
   4252..4273    +  protein_bind   CAP binding site: CAP binding activates transcription in the presence of cAMP. E. coli catabolite activator protein
   4288..4318    +  promoter       lac promoter: promoter for the E. coli lac operon
   4326..4342    +  protein_bind   lac operator: The lac repressor binds to the lac operator to inhibit transcription in E. coli. This inhibition can be relieved by adding lactose or isopropyl-β-D-thiogalactopyranoside (IPTG). lac repressor encoded by lacI
   4630..4711    -  polyA_signal   SV40 poly(A) signal: SV40 polyadenylation signal
   4734..4817    -  CDS            large T antigen (fragment): large T antigen from SV40 (simian virus 40)
   4828..5226    -  CDS            BSD: blasticidin S deaminase; Aspergillus terreus BSD; confers resistance to blasticidin
   5299..5409    -  CDS            VP48: 3 tandem repeats of the minimal activation domain of herpes simplex virus VP16 (Cheng et al., 2013)
   5339..6036    -  CDS            rtTA3 (fragment): reverse tetracycline transactivator 3 activates expression from Tet-responsive promoters in the presence of doxycycline
   6089..6300    -  promoter       EF-1α core promoter: core promoter for human elongation factor EF-1α
   6342..6709    +  promoter       TRE3GS promoter: 3rd-generation Tet-responsive promoter that can be activated by binding of Tet-On® 3G, modified to eliminate binding sites for endogenous mammalian transcription factors
   6722..1112    +  CDS            NFIL3 (across the origin): NFIL3_HUMAN - Also known as E4BP4, IL3BP1. Experimental evidence at protein level: Swiss-Prot protein existence level 1. Acts as a transcriptional regulator that recognizes and binds to the sequence 5'-[GA]TTA[CT]GTAA[CT]-3', a sequence present in many cellular and viral promoters. Represses transcription from promoters with activating transcription factor (ATF) sites. Represses promoter activity in osteoblasts (By similarity). Represses transcriptional activity of PER1 (By similarity). Represses transcriptional activity of PER2 via the B-site on the promoter (By similarity). Activates transcr
>Addgene plasmid #179512 | XLone-BSD NFIL3 | addgene full sequence | sequence record 354921 | Addgene NGS Result
AGAAGCGTCGACTGAATGACCTGGTTTTAGAGAACAAACTAATTGCACTGGGAGAAGAAAACGCCACTTT
AAAAGCTGAGCTGCTTTCACTAAAATTAAAGTTTGGTTTAATTAGCTCCACAGCATATGCTCAAGAGATT
CAGAAACTCAGTAATTCTACAGCTGTGTACTTTCAAGATTACCAGACTTCCAAATCCAATGTGAGTTCAT
TTGTGGACGAGCACGAACCCTCGATGGTGTCAAGTAGTTGTATTTCTGTCATTAAACACTCTCCACAAAG
CTCGCTGTCCGATGTTTCAGAAGTGTCCTCAGTAGAACACACGCAGGAGAGCTCTGTGCAGGGAAGCTGC
AGAAGTCCTGAAAACAAGTTCCAGATTATCAAGCAAGAGCCGATGGAATTAGAGAGCTACACAAGGGAGC
CAAGAGATGACCGAGGCTCTTACACAGCGTCCATCTATCAAAACTATATGGGGAATTCTTTCTCTGGGTA
CTCACACTCTCCCCCACTACTGCAAGTCAACCGATCCTCCAGCAACTCCCCGAGAACGTCGGAAACTGAT
GATGGTGTGGTAGGAAAGTCATCTGATGGAGAAGACGAGCAACAGGTCCCCAAGGGCCCCATCCATTCTC
CAGTTGAACTCAAGCATGTGCATGCAACTGTGGTTAAAGTTCCAGAAGTGAATTCCTCTGCCTTGCCACA
CAAGCTCCGGATCAAAGCCAAAGCCATGCAGATCAAAGTAGAAGCCTTTGATAATGAATTTGAGGCCACG
CAAAAACTTTCCTCACCTATTGACATGACATCTAAAAGACATTTCGAACTCGAAAAGCATAGTGCCCCAA
GTATGGTACATTCTTCTCTTACTCCTTTCTCAGTGCAAGTGACTAACATTCAAGATTGGTCTCTCAAATC
GGAGCACTGGCATCAAAAAGAACTGAGTGGCAAAACTCAGAATAGTTTCAAAACTGGAGTTGTTGAAATG
AAAGACAGTGGCTACAAAGTTTCTGACCCAGAGAACTTGTATTTGAAGCAGGGGATAGCAAACTTATCTG
CAGAGGTTGTCTCACTCAAGAGACTTATAGCCACACAACCAATCTCTGCTTCAGACTCTGGGTAACTAGT
AGACCACCTCCCCTGCGAGCTAAGCTGGACAGCCAATGACGGGTAAGAGAGTGACATTTTTCACTAACCT
AAGACAGGAGGGCCGTCAGAGCTACTGCCTAATCCAAAGACGGGTAAAAGTGATAAAAATGTATCACTCC
AACCTAAGACAGGCGCAGCTTCCGAGGGATTTGAGATCCAGACATGATAAGATACATTGATGAGTTTGGA
CAAACCAAAACTAGAATGCAGTGAAAAAAATGCCTTATTTGTGAAATTTGTGATGCTATTGCCTTATTTG
TAACCATTATAAGCTGCAATAAACAAGTTTGATATCTATAACAAGAAAATATATATATAATAAGTTATCA
CGTAAGTAGAACATGAAATAACAATATAATTATCGTATGAGTTAAATCTTAAAAGTCACGTAAAAGATAA
TCATGCGTCATTTTGACTCACGCGGTCGTTATAGTTCAAAATCAGTGACACTTACCGCATTGACAAGCAC
GCCTCACGGGAGCTCCAAGCGGCGACTGAGATGTCCTAAATGCACAGCGACGGATTCGCGCTATTTAGAA
AGAGAGAGCAATATTTCAAGAATGCATGCGTCAATTTTACGCAGACTATCTTTCTAGGGTTAAGAATTCA
CTGGCCGTCGTTTTACAACGTCGTGACTGGGAAAACCCTGGCGTTACCCAACTTAATCGCCTTGCAGCAC
ATCCCCCTTTCGCCAGCTGGCGTAATAGCGAAGAGGCCCGCACCGATCGCCCTTCCCAACAGTTGCGCAG
CCTGAATGGCGAATGGCGCCTGATGCGGTATTTTCTCCTTACGCATCTGTGCGGTATTTCACACCGCATA
TGGTGCACTCTCAGTACAATCTGCTCTGATGCCGCATAGTTAAGCCAGCCCCGACACCCGCCAACACCCG
CTGACGCGCCCTGACGGGCTTGTCTGCTCCCGGCATCCGCTTACAGACAAGCTGTGACCGTCTCCGGGAG
CTGCATGTGTCAGAGGTTTTCACCGTCATCACCGAAACGCGCGAGACGAAAGGGCCTCGTGATACGCCTA
TTTTTATAGGTTAATGTCATGATAATAATGGTTTCTTAGACGTCAGGTGGCACTTTTCGGGGAAATGTGC
GCGGAACCCCTATTTGTTTATTTTTCTAAATACATTCAAATATGTATCCGCTCATGAGACAATAACCCTG
ATAAATGCTTCAATAATATTGAAAAAGGAAGAGTATGAGTATTCAACATTTCCGTGTCGCCCTTATTCCC
TTTTTTGCGGCATTTTGCCTTCCTGTTTTTGCTCACCCAGAAACGCTGGTGAAAGTAAAAGATGCTGAAG
ATCAGTTGGGTGCACGAGTGGGTTACATCGAACTGGATCTCAACAGCGGTAAGATCCTTGAGAGTTTTCG
CCCCGAAGAACGTTTTCCAATGATGAGCACTTTTAAAGTTCTGCTATGTGGCGCGGTATTATCCCGTATT
GACGCCGGGCAAGAGCAACTCGGTCGCCGCATACACTATTCTCAGAATGACTTGGTTGAGTACTCACCAG
TCACAGAAAAGCATCTTACGGATGGCATGACAGTAAGAGAATTATGCAGTGCTGCCATAACCATGAGTGA
TAACACTGCGGCCAACTTACTTCTGACAACGATCGGAGGACCGAAGGAGCTAACCGCTTTTTTGCACAAC
ATGGGGGATCATGTAACTCGCCTTGATCGTTGGGAACCGGAGCTGAATGAAGCCATACCAAACGACGAGC
GTGACACCACGATGCCTGTAGCAATGGCAACAACGTTGCGCAAACTATTAACTGGCGAACTACTTACTCT
AGCTTCCCGGCAACAATTAATAGACTGGATGGAGGCGGATAAAGTTGCAGGACCACTTCTGCGCTCGGCC
CTTCCGGCTGGCTGGTTTATTGCTGATAAATCTGGAGCCGGTGAGCGTGGGTCTCGCGGTATCATTGCAG
CACTGGGGCCAGATGGTAAGCCCTCCCGTATCGTAGTTATCTACACGACGGGGAGTCAGGCAACTATGGA
TGAACGAAATAGACAGATCGCTGAGATAGGTGCCTCACTGATTAAGCATTGGTAACTGTCAGACCAAGTT
TACTCATATATACTTTAGATTGATTTAAAACTTCATTTTTAATTTAAAAGGATCTAGGTGAAGATCCTTT
TTGATAATCTCATGACCAAAATCCCTTAACGTGAGTTTTCGTTCCACTGAGCGTCAGACCCCGTAGAAAA
GATCAAAGGATCTTCTTGAGATCCTTTTTTTCTGCGCGTAATCTGCTGCTTGCAAACAAAAAAACCACCG
CTACCAGCGGTGGTTTGTTTGCCGGATCAAGAGCTACCAACTCTTTTTCCGAAGGTAACTGGCTTCAGCA
GAGCGCAGATACCAAATACTGTTCTTCTAGTGTAGCCGTAGTTAGGCCACCACTTCAAGAACTCTGTAGC
ACCGCCTACATACCTCGCTCTGCTAATCCTGTTACCAGTGGCTGCTGCCAGTGGCGATAAGTCGTGTCTT
ACCGGGTTGGACTCAAGACGATAGTTACCGGATAAGGCGCAGCGGTCGGGCTGAACGGGGGGTTCGTGCA
CACAGCCCAGCTTGGAGCGAACGACCTACACCGAACTGAGATACCTACAGCGTGAGCTATGAGAAAGCGC
CACGCTTCCCGAAGGGAGAAAGGCGGACAGGTATCCGGTAAGCGGCAGGGTCGGAACAGGAGAGCGCACG
AGGGAGCTTCCAGGGGGAAACGCCTGGTATCTTTATAGTCCTGTCGGGTTTCGCCACCTCTGACTTGAGC
GTCGATTTTTGTGATGCTCGTCAGGGGGGCGGAGCCTATGGAAAAACGCCAGCAACGCGGCCTTTTTACG
GTTCCTGGCCTTTTGCTGGCCTTTTGCTCACATGTTCTTTCCTGCGTTATCCCCTGATTCTGTGGATAAC
CGTATTACCGCCTTTGAGTGAGCTGATACCGCTCGCCGCAGCCGAACGACCGAGCGCAGCGAGTCAGTGA
GCGAGGAAGCGGAAGAGCGCCCAATACGCAAACCGCCTCTCCCCGCGCGTTGGCCGATTCATTAATGCAG
CTGGCACGACAGGTTTCCCGACTGGAAAGCGGGCAGTGAGCGCAACGCAATTAATGTGAGTTAGCTCACT
CATTAGGCACCCCAGGCTTTACACTTTATGCTTCCGGCTCGTATGTTGTGTGGAATTGTGAGCGGATAAC
AATTTCACACAGGAAACAGCTATGACCATGATTACGCCAAGGTCGACTTAACCCTAGAAAGATAATCATA
TTGTGACGTACGTTAAAGATAATCATGCGTAAAATTGACGCATGTGTTTTATCGGTCTGTATATCGAGGT
TTATTTATTAATTTGAATAGATATTAAGTTTTATTATATTTACACTTACATACTAATAATAAATTCAACA
AACAATTTATTTATGTTTATTTATTTATTAAAAAAAAACAAAAACTCAAAATTTCTTCTATAAAGTAACA
AAACTTTTAGCAGTGAAAAAAATGCTTTATTTGTGAAATTTGTGATGCTATTGCTTTATTTGTAACCATT
ATAAGCTGCAATAAACAAGTTAACAACAACAATTGCATTCATTTTATGTTTCAGGTTCAGGGGGAGGTGT
GGGAGGTTTTTTAAAGCAAGTAAAACCTCTACAAATGTGGTATGGCTGATTATGATCCTCTGGAGATTTA
GCCCTCCCACACATAACCAGAGGGCAGCAATTCACGAATCCCAACTGCCGTCGGCTGTCCATCACTGTCC
TTCACTATGGCTTTGATCCCAGGATGCAGATCGAGAAGCACCTGTCGGCACCGTCCGCAGGGGCTCAAGA
TGCCCCTGTTCTCATTTCCGATCGCGACGATACAAGTCAGGTTGCCAGCTGCCGCAGCAGCAGCAGTGCC
CAGCACCACGAGTTCTGCACAAGGTCCCCCAGTAAAATGATATACATTGACACCAGTGAAGATGCGGCCG
TCGCTAGAGAGAGCTGCGCTGGCGACGCTGTAGTCTTCAGAGATGGGGATGCTGTTGATTGTAGCCGTTG
CTCTTTCAATGAGGGTGGATTCTTCTTGAGACAAAGGCTTGGCCATGGGGCCGGGGTTCTCCTCCACGTC
GCCGGCCTGCTTCAGCAGGCTGAAGTTGGTGGCGCCGCTGCCCCCGGGGAGCATGTCAAGGTCAAAATCG
TCAAGAGCGTCAGCAGGCAGCATATCAAGGTCAAAGTCGTCAAGGGCATCGGCTGGGAGCATGTCTAAGT
CAAAATCGTCAAGGGCGTCGGTCGGCCCGCCGCTTTCGCACTTTAGCTGTTTCTCCAGGCCACATATGAT
TAGTTCCAGGCCGAAAAGGAAGGCAGGTTCGGCTCCCTGCCGGTCGAACAGCTCAATTGCTTGTTTCAGA
AGTGGGGGCATAGAATCGGTGGTAGGTGTCTCTCTTTCCTCTTTTGCTACTTGATGCTCCTGTTCCTCCA
ATACGCAGCCCAGTGTAAAGTGGCCCACGGCGGACAGAGCGTACAGTGCGTTCTCCAGGGAGAAGCCTTG
CTGACACAGGAACGCGAGCTGATTTTCCAGGGTTTCGTACTGTTTCTCTGTTGGGCGGGTGCCGAGATGC
ACTTTAGCCCCGTCGCGATGTGAGAGGAGAGCACAGCGGTATGACTTGGCGTTGTTCCGCAGAAAGTCTT
GCCATGACTCGCCTTCCAGGGGGCAGGAGTGGGTATGATGCCTGTCCAGCATCTCGATTGGCAGGGCATC
GAGCAGGGCCCGCTTGTTCTTCACGTGCCAGTACAGGGTAGGCTGCTCAACTCCCAGCTTTTGAGCGAGT
TTCCTTGTCGTCAGGCCTTCGATACCGACTCCATTGAGTAATTCCAGAGCAGAGTTTATGACTTTGCTCT
TGTCCAGTCTAGACATCTTATCGTCATCGTCTTTGTAATCCATGGTGGCGGATCCCGCGTCACGACACCT
GTGTTCTGGCGGCAAACCCGTTGCGAAAAAGAACGTTCACGGCGACTACTGCACTTATATACGGTTCTCC
CCCACCCTCGGGAAAAAGGCGGAGCCAGTACACGACATCACTTTCCCAGTTTACCCCGCGCCACCTTCTC
TAGGCACCGGTTCAATTGCCGACCCCTCCCCCCAACTTCTCGGGGACTGTGGGCGATGTGCGCTCTGCCC
ACTGACGGGCACCGGAGCCACTCGAGTGGAATTATCACCTCGAGTTTACTCCCTATCAGTGATAGAGAAC
GTATGAAGAGTTTACTCCCTATCAGTGATAGAGAACGTATGCAGACTTTACTCCCTATCAGTGATAGAGA
ACGTATAAGGAGTTTACTCCCTATCAGTGATAGAGAACGTATGACCAGTTTACTCCCTATCAGTGATAGA
GAACGTATCTACAGTTTACTCCCTATCAGTGATAGAGAACGTATATCCAGTTTACTCCCTATCAGTGATA
GAGAACGTATAAGCTTTGCTTATGTAAACCAGGGCGCCTATAAAAGAGTGCTGATTTTTTGAGTAAACTT
CAATTCCACAACACTTTTGTCTTATACCAACTTTCCGTACCACTTCCTACCCTCGTAAAGGTACCGCCAC
CATGCAGCTGAGAAAAATGCAGACCGTCAAAAAGGAGCAGGCGTCTCTTGATGCCAGTAGCAATGTGGAC
AAGATGATGGTCCTTAATTCTGCTTTAACGGAAGTGTCAGAAGACTCCACAACAGGTGAGGAGCTGCTTC
TCAGTGAAGGAAGTGTGGGGAAGAACAAATCTTCTGCATGTCGGAGGAAACGGGAATTCATTCCTGATGA
AAAGAAAGATGCTATGTATTGGGAAAAAAGGCGGAAAAATAATGAAGCTGCCAAAAGATCTCGTG
